>Addgene plasmid #245255 | pWJ 1781 URA v-Src FL | addgene full sequence | sequence record 487427 | Addgene NGS Result
AAGCTTTGGACTTCTTCGCCAGAGGTTTGGTCAAGTCTCCAATCAAGGTTGTCGGCTTGTCTACCTTGCC
AGAAATTTACGAAAAGATGGAAAAGGGTCAAATCGTTGGTAGATACGTTGTTGACACTTCTAAATAAGCG
AATTTCTTATGATTTATGATTTTTATTATTAAATAAGTTATAAAAAAAATAAGTGTATACAAATTTTAAA
GTGACTCTTAGGTTTTAAAACGAAAATTCTTATTCTTGAGTAACTCTTTCCTGTAGGTCAGGTTGCTTTC
TCAGGTATAGCATGAGGTCGCTCTTATTGACCACACCTCTACCGGCATGCACCATTCCTTGCGGCGGCGG
TGCTCAACGGCCTCAACCTACTACTGGGCTGCTTCCTAATGCAGGAGTCGCATAAGGGAGAGCGTCGACC
TCGAGGGGGGGCCCGGTACCCAATTCGCCCTATAGTGAGTCGTATTACGCGCGCTCACTGGCCGTCGTTT
TACAACGTCGTGACTGGGAAAACCCTGGCGTTACCCAACTTAATCGCCTTGCAGCACATCCCCCTTTCGC
CAGCTGGCGTAATAGCGAAGAGGCCCGCACCGATCGCCCTTCCCAACAGTTGCGCAGCCTGAATGGCGAA
TGG
[124 nt withheld, positions 634-757]
C
[91 nt withheld, positions 759-849]
A
[49 nt withheld, positions 851-899]
CCTTTGACGTTGGAGTCCACGTTCTTT
[37 nt withheld, positions 927-963]
ACCCTATCTCGGTCTATTCTTTTGATTTATAAGGGATTTTGCCGATTTCGGCCTATTGGTTAAAAAATGA
GCTGATTTAACAAAAATTTAACGCGAATTTTAACAAAATATTAACGCTTACAATTTCCTGATGCGGTATT
TTCTCCTTACGCATCTGTGCGGTATTTCACACCGCATATCGACGGTTCAATTCATCATTTTTTTTTTATT
CTTTTTTTTGATTTCGGTTTCCTTGAAATTTTTTTGATTCGGTAATCTCCGAACAGAAGGAAGAACGAAG
GAAGGAGCACAGACTTAGATTGGTATATATACGCATATGTAGTGTTGAAGAAACATGAAATTGCCCAGTA
TTCTTAACCCAACTGCACAGAACAAAAACCTGCAGGAAACGAAGATAAATCATGTCGAAAGCTACATATA
AGGAACGTGCTGCTACTCATCCTAGTCCTGTTGCTGCCAAGCTATTTAATATCATGCACGAAAAGCAAAC
AAACTTGTGTGCTTCATTGGATGTTCGTACCACCAAGGAATTACTGGAGTTAGTTGAAGCATTAGGTCCC
AAAATTTGTTTACTAAAAACACATGTGGATATCTTGACTGATTTTTCCATGGAGGGCACAGTTAAGCCGC
TAAAGGCATTATCCGCCAAGTACAATTTTTTACTCTTCGAAGACAGAAAATTTGCTGACATTGGTAATAC
AGTCAAATTGCAGTACTCTGCGGGTGTATACAGAATAGCAGAATGGGCAGACATTACGAATGCACACGGT
GTGGTGGGCCCAGGTATTGTTAGCGGTTTGAAGCAGGCGGCAGAAGAAGTAACAAAGGAACCTAGAGGCC
TTTTGATGTTAGCAGAATTGTCATGCAAGGGCTCCCTATCTACTGGAGAATATACTAAGGGTACTGTTGA
CATTGCGAAGAGCGACAAAGATTTTGTTATCGGCTTTATTGCTCAAAGAGACATGGGTGGAAGAGATGAA
GGTTACGATTGGTTGATTATGACACCCGGTGTGGGTTTAGATGACAAGGGAGACGCATTGGGTCAACAGT
ATAGAACCGTGGATGATGTGGTCTCTACAGGATCTGACATTATTATTGTTGGAAGAGGACTATTTGCAAA
GGGAAGGGATGCTAAGGTAGAGGGTGAACGTTACAGAAAAGCAGGCTGGGAAGCATATTTGAGAAGATGC
GGCCAGCAAAACTAAAAAACTGTATTATAAGTAAATGCATGTATACTAAACTCACAAATTAGAGCTTCAA
TTTAATTATATCAGTTATTACCCTATGCGGTGTGAAATACCGCACAGATGCGTAAGGAGAAAATACCGCA
TCAGGTATGGTGCACTCTCAGTACAATCTGCTCTGATGCCGCATAGTTAAGCCAGCCCCGACACCCGCCA
ACACCCGCTGACGCGCCCTGACGGGCTTGTCTGCTCCCGGCATCCGCTTACAGACAAGCTGTGACCGTCT
CCGGGAGCTGCATGTGTCAGAGGTTTTCACCGTCATCACCGAAACGCGCGAGACGAAAGGGCCTCGTGAT
ACGCCTATTTTTATAGGTTAATGTCATGATAATAATGGTTTCTTAGGACGGATCGCTTGCCTGTAACTTA
CACGCGCCTCGTATCTTTTAATGATGGAATAATTTGGGAATTTACTCTGTGTTTATTTATTTTTATGTTT
TGTATTTGGATTTTAGAAAGTAAATAAAGAAGGTAGAAGAGTTACGGAATGAAGAAAAAAAAATAAACAA
AGGTTTAAAAAATTTCAACAAAAAGCGTACTTTACATATATATTTATTAGACAAGAAAAGCAGATTAAAT
AGATATACATTCGATTAACGATAAGTAAAATGTAAAATCACAGGATTTTCGTGTGTGGTCTTCTACACAG
ACAAGATGAAACAATTCGGCATTAATACCTGAGAGCAGGAAGAGCAAGATAAAAGGTAGTATTTGTTGGC
GATCCCCCTAGAGTCTTTTACATCTTCGGAAAACAAAAACTATTTTTTCTTTAATTTCTTTTTTTACTTT
CTATTTTTAATTTATATATTTATATTAAAAAATTTAAATTATAATTATTTTTATAGCACGTGATGAAAAG
GACCCAGGTGGCACTTTTCGGGGAAATGTGCGCGGAACCCCTATTTGTTTATTTTTCTAAATACATTCAA
ATATGTATCCGCTCATGAGACAATAACCCTGATAAATGCTTCAATAATATTGAAAAAGGAAGAGTATGAG
TATTCAACATTTCCGTGTCGCCCTTATTCCCTTTTTTGCGGCATTTTGCCTTCCTGTTTTTGCTCACCCA
GAAACGCTGGTGAAAGTAAAAGATGCTGAAGATCAGTTGGGTGCACGAGTGGGTTACATCGAACTGGATC
TCAACAGCGGTAAGATCCTTGAGAGTTTTCGCCCCGAAGAACGTTTTCCAATGATGAGCACTTTTAAAGT
TCTGCTATGTGGCGCGGTATTATCCCGTATTGACGCCGGGCAAGAGCAACTCGGTCGCCGCATACACTAT
TCTCAGAATGACTTGGTTGAGTACTCACCAGTCACAGAAAAGCATCTTACGGATGGCATGACAGTAAGAG
AATTATGCAGTGCTGCCATAACCATGAGTGATAACACTGCGGCCAACTTACTTCTGACAACGATCGGAGG
ACCGAAGGAGCTAACCGCTTTTTTGCACAACATGGGGGATCATGTAACTCGCCTTGATCGTTGGGAACCG
GAGCTGAATGAAGCCATACCAAACGACGAGCGTGACACCACGATGCCTGTAGCAATGGCAACAACGTTGC
GCAAACTATTAACTGGCGAACTACTTACTCTAGCTTCCCGGCAACAATTAATAGACTGGATGGAGGCGGA
TAAAGTTGCAGGACCACTTCTGCGCTCGGCCCTTCCGGCTGGCTGGTTTATTGCTGATAAATCTGGAGCC
GGTGAGCGTGGGTCTCGCGGTATCATTGCAGCACTGGGGCCAGATGGTAAGCCCTCCCGTATCGTAGTTA
TCTACACGACGGGGAGTCAGGCAACTATGGATGAACGAAATAGACAGATCGCTGAGATAGGTGCCTCACT
GATTAAGCATTGGTAACTGTCAGACCAAGTTTACTCATATATACTTTAGATTGATTTAAAACTTCATTTT
TAATTTAAAAGGATCTAGGTGAAGATCCTTTTTGATAATCTCATGACCAAAATCCCTTAACGTGAGTTTT
CGTTCCACTGAGCGTCAGACCCCGTAGAAAAGATCAAAGGATCTTCTTGAGATCCTTTTTTTCTGCGCGT
AATCTGCTGCTTGCAAACAAAAAAACCACCGCTACCAGCGGTGGTTTGTTTGCCGGATCAAGAGCTACCA
ACTCTTTTTCCGAAGGTAACTGGCTTCAGCAGAGCGCAGATACCAAATACTGTTCTTCTAGTGTAGCCGT
AGTTAGGCCACCACTTCAAGAACTCTGTAGCACCGCCTACATACCTCGCTCTGCTAATCCTGTTACCAGT
GGCTGCTGCCAGTGGCGATAAGTCGTGTCTTACCGGGTTGGACTCAAGACGATAGTTACCGGATAAGGCG
CAGCGGTCGGGCTGAACGGGGGGTTCGTGCACACAGCCCAGCTTGGAGCGAACGACCTACACCGAACTGA
GATACCTACAGCGTGAGCTATGAGAAAGCGCCACGCTTCCCGAAGGGAGAAAGGCGGACAGGTATCCGGT
AAGCGGCAGGGTCGGAACAGGAGAGCGCACGAGGGAGCTTCCAGGGGGAAACGCCTGGTATCTTTATAGT
CCTGTCGGGTTTCGCCACCTCTGACTTGAGCGTCGATTTTTGTGATGCTCGTCAGGGGGGCGGAGCCTAT
GGAAAAACGCCAGCAACGCGGCCTTTTTACGGTTCCTGGCCTTTTGCTGGCCTTTTGCTCACATGTTCTT
TCCTGCGTTATCCCCTGATTCTGTGGATAACCGTATTACCGCCTTTGAGTGAGCTGATACCGCTCGCCGC
AGCCGAACGACCGAGCGCAGCGAGTCAGTGAGCGAGGAAGCGGAAGAGCGCCCAATACGCAAACCGCCTC
TCCCCGCGCGTTGGCCGATTCATTAATGCAGCTGGCACGACAGGTTTCCCGACTGGAAAGCGGGCAGTGA
GCGCAACGCAATTAATGTGAGTTAGCTCACTCATTAGGCACCCCAGGCTTTACACTTTATGCTTCCGGCT
CGTATGTTGTGTGGAATTGTGAGCGGATAACAATTTCACACAGGAAACAGCTATGACCATGATTACGCCA
AGCGCGCAATTAACCCTCACTAAAGGGAACAAAAGCTGGAGCTCCACCGCGGTGGCGGCCGGCCGCTCTC
GCGACACGAGGCCCTTTCGTCTTCAAGAATTCCTTGAATTTTCAAAAATTCTTACTTTTTTTTTGGATGG
ACGCAAAGAAGTTTAATAATCATATTACATGGCATTACCACCATATACATATCCATATACATATCCATAT
CTAATCTTACTTATATGTTGTGGAAATGTAAAGAGCCCCATTATCTTAGCCTAAAAAAACCTTCTCTTTG
GAACTTTCAGTAATACGCTTAACTGCTCATTGCTATATTGAAGTACGGATTAGAAGCCGCCGAGCGGGTG
ACAGCCCTCCGAAGGAAGACTCTCCTCCGTGCGTCCTCGTCTTCACCGGTCGCGTTCCTGAAACGCAGAT
GTGCCTCGCGCCGCACTGCTCCGAACAATAAAGATTCTACAATACTAGCTTTTATGGTTATGAAGAGGAA
AAATTGGCAGTAACCTGGCCCCACAAACCTTCAAATGAACGAATCAAATTAACAACCATAGGATGATAAT
GCGATTAGTTTTTTAGCCTTATTTCTGGGGTAATTAATCAGCGAAGCGATGATTTTTGATCTATTAACAG
ATATATAAATGCAAAAACTGCATAACCACTTTAACTAATACTTTCAACATTTTCGGTTTGTATTACTTCT
TATTCAAATGTAATAAAAGTATCAACAAAAAATTGTTAATATACCTCTATACTTTAACGTCAAGGAGAAA
AAACCCCGGATCCGGAATTCCAGCTGACCACATGGGGAGTAGCAAGAGCAAGCCTAAGGACCCCAGCCAG
CGCCGGCGCAGCCTGGAGCCACCCGACAGCACCCACCACGGGGGATTCCCAGCCTCGCAGACCCCCAACA
AGACAGCAGCCCCCGACACGCACCGCACCCCCAGCCGCTCCTTCGGGACCGTGGCCACCGAGCCCAAGCT
CTTCGGGGACTTCAACACTTCTGACACCGTTACGTCGCCGCAGCGTGCCGGGGCACTGGCTGGCGGCGTC
ACCACTTTCGTGGCTCTCTACGACTACGAGTCCTGGATTGAAACGGACTTGTCCTTCAAGAAAGGAGAAC
GCCTGCAGATTGTCAACAACACGGAAGGTAACTGGTGGCTGGCTCATTCCGTGACTACAGGACAGACGGG
CTACATCCCCAGTAACTATGTCGCGCCCTCAGACTCCATCCAGGCTGAAGAGTGGTACTTTGGGAAGATC
ACTCGTCGGGAGTCCGAGCGGCTGCTGCTCAACCCCGAAAACCCCCGGGGAACCTTCTTGGTCCGGGAGA
GCGAGACGACAAAAGGTGCCTATTGCCTCTCCGTTTCTGACTTTGACAACGCCAAGGGGCTCAATGTGAA
GCACTACAAGATCCGCAAGCTGGACAGCGGCGGCTTCTACATCACCTCACGCACACAGTTCAGCAGCCTG
CAGCAGCTGGTGGCCTACTACTCCAAACATGCTGATGGCTTGTGCCACCGCCTGACCAACGTCTGCCCCA
CGTCCAAGCCCCAGACCCAGGGACTCGCCAAGGACGCGTGGGAAATCCCCCGGGAGTCGCTGCGGCTGGA
GGTGAAGCTGGGGCAGGGCTGCTTTGGAGAGGTCTGGATGGGGACCTGGAACGGCACCACCAGAGTGGCC
ATAAAGACTCTGAAGCCCGGCACCATGTCCCCGGAGGCCTTCCTGCAGGAAGCCCAAGTGATGAAGAAGC
TCCGGCATGAGAAGCTGGTTCAACTGTACGCAGTGGTGTCGGAAGAGCCCATCTACATCGTCATTGAGTA
CATGAGCAAGGGGAGCCTCCTGGATTTCCTGAAGGGAGAGATGGGCAAGTACCTGCGGCTGCCACAGCTC
GTTGATATGGCTGCTCAGATTGCATCCGGCATGGCCTATGTGGAGAGGATGAACTACGTGCACCGAGACC
TGCGGGCGGCCAACATCCTGGTGGGGGAGAACCTGGTGTGCAAGGTGGCTGACTTTGGGCTGGCACGCCT
CATCGAGGACAACGAGTACACAGCACGGCAAGGTGCCAAGTTCCCCATCAAGTGGACAGCCCCCGAGGCA
GCCCTCTATGGCCGGTTCACCATCAAGTCGGATGTCTGGTCCTTCGGCATCCTGCTGACTGAGCTGACCA
CCAAGGGCCGGGTGCCATACCCAGGGATGGGCAACGGGGAGGTGCTGGACCGGGTGGAGAGGGGCTACCG
CATGCCCTGCCCGCCCGAGTGCCCCGAGTCGCTGCATGACCTTATGTGCCAGTGCTGGCGGAGGGACCCT
GAGGAGCGGCCCACTTTTGAGTACCTGCAGGCCCAGCTGCTCCCTGCTTGTGTGTTGGAGGTCGCTGAGT
AGCATGGCAATTCCCGGGGATC
Features (pLannotate 1.2.2; 24 found; start..end, strand, type, name):
    138..325     +  terminator     ADH1 terminator: S. cerevisiae ADH1; transcription terminator for the S. cerevisiae alcohol dehydrogenase 1 (ADH1) gene
    325..420     +  CDS            TcR (fragment): tetracycline efflux protein; tet; confers resistance to tetracycline
    449..467     -  promoter       T7 promoter: promoter for bacteriophage T7 RNA polymerase
    475..630     +  CDS            lacZα (fragment): LacZα fragment of β-galactosidase; lacZ fragment
    634..1062    +  rep_origin     f1 ori (sequence partly withheld): f1 bacteriophage origin of replication; arrow indicates direction of (+) strand synthesis
   1090..1142    -  misc_feature   bom (fragment): basis of mobility region from pBR322
   1149..1364    +  promoter       URA3 promoter: S. cerevisiae URA3
   1365..2168    +  CDS            URA3: orotidine-5'-phosphate decarboxylase, required for uracil biosynthesis; S. cerevisiae URA3; yeast auxotrophic marker, counterselectable with 5-fluoroorotic acid (5-FOA)
   2247..2298    +  misc_feature   bom (fragment): basis of mobility region from pBR322
   2299..2348    -  misc_feature   bom (fragment): basis of mobility region from pBR322
   2450..2485    -  CDS            rop (fragment): Rop protein, which maintains plasmids at low copy number; rop
   2554..3057    -  misc_feature   CEN/ARS: S. cerevisiae CEN6 centromere fused to an autonomously replicating sequence
   3094..3198    +  promoter       AmpR promoter: bla
   3199..4059    +  CDS            AmpR: β-lactamase; bla; confers resistance to ampicillin, carbenicillin, and related antibiotics
   4230..4818    +  rep_origin     ori: high-copy-number ColE1/pMB1/pBR322/pUC origin of replication
   5001..5093    +  CDS            lacI (fragment): lac repressor; lacI; The lac repressor binds to the lac operator to inhibit transcription in E. coli. This inhibition can be relieved by adding lactose or isopropyl-β-D-thiogalactopyranoside (IPTG).
   5106..5127    +  protein_bind   CAP binding site: CAP binding activates transcription in the presence of cAMP. E. coli catabolite activator protein
   5142..5172    +  promoter       lac promoter: promoter for the E. coli lac operon
   5180..5196    +  protein_bind   lac operator: The lac repressor binds to the lac operator to inhibit transcription in E. coli. This inhibition can be relieved by adding lactose or isopropyl-β-D-thiogalactopyranoside (IPTG). lac repressor encoded by lacI
   5241..5259    +  promoter       T3 promoter: promoter for bacteriophage T3 RNA polymerase
   5272..5294    +  misc_feature   MCS (fragment): pBluescript multiple cloning site
   5343..6007    +  promoter       GAL1,10 promoter: GAL1 and GAL10 genes of S. cerevisiae; divergent inducible promoter, regulated by Gal4
   6035..7612    +  CDS            V-SRC: SRC_RSVSE - Experimental evidence at protein level: Swiss-Prot protein existence level 1. This phosphoprotein, required for both the initiation and the maintenance of neoplastic transformation, is a protein kinase that catalyzes the phosphorylation of tyrosine residues in vitro. From Rous sarcoma virus (strain Schmidt-Ruppin E) (RSV-SR-E).
   7635..134     +  CDS            ADH1 (fragment) (across the origin): ADH1_YEAST - Also known as ADC1. Experimental evidence at protein level: Swiss-Prot protein existence level 1. This isozyme preferentially catalyzes the conversion of primary unbranched alcohols to their corresponding aldehydes. Also shows activity toward secondary alcohols. From Saccharomyces cerevisiae (strain ATCC 204508 / S288c) (Baker's yeast).
