[The description below was written by a language model from this plasmid's Addgene catalogue record and pLannotate feature annotations shown in this document.]
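Description:
pWJ 1781 URA v-Src FL is a yeast expression shuttle plasmid of about 7.6 kb, built on the pWJ 1781 backbone, which the feature table shows to be a pRS/pBluescript-style centromeric vector. In E. coli it replicates from a high-copy ColE1/pUC-type origin and is selected with ampicillin through the β-lactamase gene. An f1 origin, T3 and T7 promoters, lac promoter/operator elements and a lacZα fragment remain from the cloning-vector ancestry. In Saccharomyces cerevisiae it is maintained through a CEN6/ARS element, which gives stable, low-copy, chromosome-like segregation. Selection in yeast uses the URA3 marker under its own promoter, which complements uracil auxotrophy and can be counterselected with 5-fluoroorotic acid. Short annotated fragments of TcR, rop, bom and lacI appear to be backbone remnants rather than functional parts.

The payload is the wild-type, full-length v-Src tyrosine kinase of Rous sarcoma virus, with the annotation matching the Schmidt-Ruppin E strain protein. It was inserted by Gibson assembly downstream of the GAL1,10 promoter. This divergent, Gal4-regulated promoter allows galactose-inducible expression. Transcription ends in an ADH1 terminator, which is preceded by a small fragment of the ADH1 coding region. No epitope tags or reporters are annotated.

The stated purpose is expression of full-length viral Src in yeast. The associated publication concerns deep mutational scanning of the phosphatase SHP2, which suggests the kinase serves as a component of a yeast-based assay in that work, although the record does not describe its specific role there.
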