Addgene plasmid #245255: pWJ 1781 URA v-Src FL
Purpose: Expression of full-length viral Src in yeast
Depositing lab: Neel Shah. Depositing organization: Columbia University. Publication: Deep mutational scanning of the multi-domain phosphatase SHP2 reveals mechanisms of regulation and pathogenicity. Jiang Z, van Vlimmeren AE, Karandur D, Semmelman A, Shah NH. Nat Commun. 2025 Jul 1;16(1):5464. doi: 10.1038/s41467-025-60641-4. PubMed 40595497.
Backbone
  Vector backbone: pWJ 1781
  Vector type: Yeast Expression
Growth in bacteria
  Bacterial resistance: Ampicillin, 100 μg/mL
  Growth temperature: 37°C
  Growth strain: DH5alpha
  Copy number: High Copy
Gene/Insert
  Gene/Insert name: Full-length viral Src
  Species: Rous sarcoma virus
  Mutation: wild-type
  Cloning method: Gibson Cloning
Terms and licenses: Academic/Nonprofit Terms; Industry Terms: Not Available to Industry
How to cite: pWJ 1781 URA v-Src FL was a gift from Neel Shah (Addgene plasmid # 245255 ; http://n2t.net/addgene:245255 ; RRID:Addgene_245255)
